>Addgene plasmid #76690 | IGF1R gRNA (BRDN0001148211) | addgene full sequence | sequence record 186314 | Addgene Assembled Sequence
CCCGGGTGCAAAGATGGATAAAGTTTTAAACAGAGAGGAATCTTTGCAGCTAATGGACCTTCTAGGTCTT
GAAAGGAGTGGGAATTGGCTCCGGTGCCCGTCAGTGGGCAGAGCGCACATCGCCCACAGTCCCCGAGAAG
TTGGGGGGAGGGGTCGGCAATTGATCCGGTGCCTAGAGAAGGTGGCGCGGGGTAAACTGGGAAAGTGATG
TCGTGTACTGGCTCCGCCTTTTTCCCGAGGGTGGGGGAGAACCGTATATAAGTGCAGTAGTCGCCGTGAA
CGTTCTTTTTCGCAACGGGTTTGCCGCCAGAACACAGGTAAGTGCCGTGTGTGGTTCCCGCGGGCCTGGC
CTCTTTACGGGTTATGGCCCTTGCGTGCCTTGAATTACTTCCACCTGGCTGCAGTACGTGATTCTTGATC
CCGAGCTTCGGGTTGGAAGTGGGTGGGAGAGTTCGAGGCCTTGCGCTTAAGGAGCCCCTTCGCCTCGTGC
TTGAGTTGAGGCCTGGCCTGGGCGCTGGGGCCGCCGCGTGCGAATCTGGTGGCACCTTCGCGCCTGTCTC
GCTGCTTTCGATAAGTCTCTAGCCATTTAAAATTTTTGATGACCTGCTGCGACGCTTTTTTTCTGGCAAG
ATAGTCTTGTAAATGCGGGCCAAGATCTGCACACTGGTATTTCGGTTTTTGGGGCCGCGGGCGGCGACGG
GGCCCGTGCGTCCCAGCGCACATGTTCGGCGAGGCGGGGCCTGCGAGCGCGGCCACCGAGAATCGGACGG
GGGTAGTCTCAAGCTGGCCGGCCTGCTCTGGTGCCTGGCCTCGCGCCGCCGTGTATCGCCCCGCCCTGGG
CGGCAAGGCTGGCCCGGTCGGCACCAGTTGCGTGAGCGGAAAGATGGCCGCTTCCCGGCCCTGCTGCAGG
GAGCTCAAAATGGAGGACGCGGCGCTCGGGAGAGCGGGCGGGTGAGTCACCCACACAAAGGAAAAGGGCC
TTTCCGTCCTCAGCCGTCGCTTCATGTGACTCCACGGAGTACCGGGCGCCGTCCAGGCACCTCGATTAGT
TCTCGAGCTTTTGGAGTACGTCGTCTTTAGGTTGGGGGGAGGGGTTTTATGCGATGGAGTTTCCCCACAC
TGAGTGGGTGGAGACTGAAGTTAGGCCAGCTTGGCACTTGATGTAATTCTCCTTGGAATTTGCCCTTTTT
GAGTTTGGATCTTGGTTCATTCTCAAGCCTCAGACAGTGGTTCAAAGTTTTTTTCTTCCATTTCAGGTGT
CGTGACGTACGGCCACCATGACCGAGTACAAGCCCACGGTGCGCCTCGCCACCCGCGACGACGTCCCCAG
GGCCGTACGCACCCTCGCCGCCGCGTTCGCCGACTACCCCGCCACGCGCCACACCGTCGATCCGGACCGC
CACATCGAGCGGGTCACCGAGCTGCAAGAACTCTTCCTCACGCGCGTCGGGCTCGACATCGGCAAGGTGT
GGGTCGCGGACGACGGCGCCGCCGTGGCGGTCTGGACCACGCCGGAGAGCGTCGAAGCGGGGGCGGTGTT
CGCCGAGATCGGCCCGCGCATGGCCGAGTTGAGCGGTTCCCGGCTGGCCGCGCAGCAACAGATGGAAGGC
CTCCTGGCGCCGCACCGGCCCAAGGAGCCCGCGTGGTTCCTGGCCACCGTCGGAGTCTCGCCCGACCACC
AGGGCAAGGGTCTGGGCAGCGCCGTCGTGCTCCCCGGAGTGGAGGCGGCCGAGCGCGCCGGGGTGCCCGC
CTTCCTGGAGACCTCCGCGCCCCGCAACCTCCCCTTCTACGAGCGGCTCGGCTTCACCGTCACCGCCGAC
GTCGAGGTGCCCGAAGGACCGCGCACCTGGTGCATGACCCGCAAGCCCGGTGCCTGAACGCGTTAAGTCG
ACAATCAACCTCTGGATTACAAAATTTGTGAAAGATTGACTGGTATTCTTAACTATGTTGCTCCTTTTAC
GCTATGTGGATACGCTGCTTTAATGCCTTTGTATCATGCTATTGCTTCCCGTATGGCTTTCATTTTCTCC
TCCTTGTATAAATCCTGGTTGCTGTCTCTTTATGAGGAGTTGTGGCCCGTTGTCAGGCAACGTGGCGTGG
TGTGCACTGTGTTTGCTGACGCAACCCCCACTGGTTGGGGCATTGCCACCACCTGTCAGCTCCTTTCCGG
GACTTTCGCTTTCCCCCTCCCTATTGCCACGGCGGAACTCATCGCCGCCTGCCTTGCCCGCTGCTGGACA
GGGGCTCGGCTGTTGGGCACTGACAATTCCGTGGTGTTGTCGGGGAAATCATCGTCCTTTCCTTGGCTGC
TCGCCTGTGTTGCCACCTGGATTCTGCGCGGGACGTCCTTCTGCTACGTCCCTTCGGCCCTCAATCCAGC
GGACCTTCCTTCCCGCGGCCTGCTGCCGGCTCTGCGGCCTCTTCCGCGTCTTCGCCTTCGCCCTCAGACG
AGTCGGATCTCCCTTTGGGCCGCCTCCCCGCGTCGACTTTAAGACCAATGACTTACAAGGCAGCTGTAGA
TCTTAGCCACTTTTTAAAAGAAAAGGGGGGACTGGAAGGGCTAATTCACTCCCAACGAAGACAAGATCTG
CTTTTTGCTTGTACTGGGTCTCTCTGGTTAGACCAGATCTGAGCCTGGGAGCTCTCTGGCTAACTAGGGA
ACCCACTGCTTAAGCCTCAATAAAGCTTGCCTTGAGTGCTTCAAGTAGTGTGTGCCCGTCTGTTGTGTGA
CTCTGGTAACTAGAGATCCCTCAGACCCTTTTAGTCAGTGTGGAAAATCTCTAGCAGTACGTATAGTAGT
TCATGTCATCTTATTATTCAGTATTTATAACTTGCAAAGAAATGAATATCAGAGAGTGAGAGGAACTTGT
TTATTGCAGCTTATAATGGTTACAAATAAAGCAATAGCATCACAAATTTCACAAATAAAGCATTTTTTTC
ACTGCATTCTAGTTGTGGTTTGTCCAAACTCATCAATGTATCTTATCATGTCTGGCTCTAGCTATCCCGC
CCCTAACTCCGCCCATCCCGCCCCTAACTCCGCCCAGTTCCGCCCATTCTCCGCCCCATGGCTGACTAAT
TTTTTTTATTTATGCAGAGGCCGAGGCCGCCTCGGCCTCTGAGCTATTCCAGAAGTAGTGAGGAGGCTTT
TTTGGAGGCCTAGGGACGTACCCAATTCGCCCTATAGTGAGTCGTATTACGCGCGCTCACTGGCCGTCGT
TTTACAACGTCGTGACTGGGAAAACCCTGGCGTTACCCAACTTAATCGCCTTGCAGCACATCCCCCTTTC
GCCAGCTGGCGTAATAGCGAAGAGGCCCGCACCGATCGCCCTTCCCAACAGTTGCGCAGCCTGAATGGCG
AATGGG
[124 nt withheld, positions 3367-3490]
C
[91 nt withheld, positions 3492-3582]
A
[49 nt withheld, positions 3584-3632]
CCTTTGACGTTGGAGTCCACGTTCTTT
[37 nt withheld, positions 3660-3696]
ACCCTATCTCGGTCTATTCTTTTGATTTATAAGGGATTTTGCCGATTTCGGCCTATTGGTTAAAAAATGA
GCTGATTTAACAAAAATTTAACGCGAATTTTAACAAAATATTAACGCTTACAATTTAGGTGGCACTTTTC
GGGGAAATGTGCGCGGAACCCCTATTTGTTTATTTTTCTAAATACATTCAAATATGTATCCGCTCATGAG
ACAATAACCCTGATAAATGCTTCAATAATATTGAAAAAGGAAGAGTATGAGTATTCAACATTTCCGTGTC
GCCCTTATTCCCTTTTTTGCGGCATTTTGCCTTCCTGTTTTTGCTCACCCAGAAACGCTGGTGAAAGTAA
AAGATGCTGAAGATCAGTTGGGTGCACGAGTGGGTTACATCGAACTGGATCTCAACAGCGGTAAGATCCT
TGAGAGTTTTCGCCCCGAAGAACGTTTTCCAATGATGAGCACTTTTAAAGTTCTGCTATGTGGCGCGGTA
TTATCCCGTATTGACGCCGGGCAAGAGCAACTCGGTCGCCGCATACACTATTCTCAGAATGACTTGGTTG
AGTACTCACCAGTCACAGAAAAGCATCTTACGGATGGCATGACAGTAAGAGAATTATGCAGTGCTGCCAT
AACCATGAGTGATAACACTGCGGCCAACTTACTTCTGACAACGATCGGAGGACCGAAGGAGCTAACCGCT
TTTTTGCACAACATGGGGGATCATGTAACTCGCCTTGATCGTTGGGAACCGGAGCTGAATGAAGCCATAC
CAAACGACGAGCGTGACACCACGATGCCTGTAGCAATGGCAACAACGTTGCGCAAACTATTAACTGGCGA
ACTACTTACTCTAGCTTCCCGGCAACAATTAATAGACTGGATGGAGGCGGATAAAGTTGCAGGACCACTT
CTGCGCTCGGCCCTTCCGGCTGGCTGGTTTATTGCTGATAAATCTGGAGCCGGTGAGCGTGGGTCTCGCG
GTATCATTGCAGCACTGGGGCCAGATGGTAAGCCCTCCCGTATCGTAGTTATCTACACGACGGGGAGTCA
GGCAACTATGGATGAACGAAATAGACAGATCGCTGAGATAGGTGCCTCACTGATTAAGCATTGGTAACTG
TCAGACCAAGTTTACTCATATATACTTTAGATTGATTTAAAACTTCATTTTTAATTTAAAAGGATCTAGG
TGAAGATCCTTTTTGATAATCTCATGACCAAAATCCCTTAACGTGAGTTTTCGTTCCACTGAGCGTCAGA
CCCCGTAGAAAAGATCAAAGGATCTTCTTGAGATCCTTTTTTTCTGCGCGTAATCTGCTGCTTGCAAACA
AAAAAACCACCGCTACCAGCGGTGGTTTGTTTGCCGGATCAAGAGCTACCAACTCTTTTTCCGAAGGTAA
CTGGCTTCAGCAGAGCGCAGATACCAAATACTGTTCTTCTAGTGTAGCCGTAGTTAGGCCACCACTTCAA
GAACTCTGTAGCACCGCCTACATACCTCGCTCTGCTAATCCTGTTACCAGTGGCTGCTGCCAGTGGCGAT
AAGTCGTGTCTTACCGGGTTGGACTCAAGACGATAGTTACCGGATAAGGCGCAGCGGTCGGGCTGAACGG
GGGGTTCGTGCACACAGCCCAGCTTGGAGCGAACGACCTACACCGAACTGAGATACCTACAGCGTGAGCT
ATGAGAAAGCGCCACGCTTCCCGAAGGGAGAAAGGCGGACAGGTATCCGGTAAGCGGCAGGGTCGGAACA
GGAGAGCGCACGAGGGAGCTTCCAGGGGGAAACGCCTGGTATCTTTATAGTCCTGTCGGGTTTCGCCACC
TCTGACTTGAGCGTCGATTTTTGTGATGCTCGTCAGGGGGGCGGAGCCTATGGAAAAACGCCAGCAACGC
GGCCTTTTTACGGTTCCTGGCCTTTTGCTGGCCTTTTGCTCACATGTTCTTTCCTGCGTTATCCCCTGAT
TCTGTGGATAACCGTATTACCGCCTTTGAGTGAGCTGATACCGCTCGCCGCAGCCGAACGACCGAGCGCA
GCGAGTCAGTGAGCGAGGAAGCGGAAGAGCGCCCAATACGCAAACCGCCTCTCCCCGCGCGTTGGCCGAT
TCATTAATGCAGCTGGCACGACAGGTTTCCCGACTGGAAAGCGGGCAGTGAGCGCAACGCAATTAATGTG
AGTTAGCTCACTCATTAGGCACCCCAGGCTTTACACTTTATGCTTCCGGCTCGTATGTTGTGTGGAATTG
TGAGCGGATAACAATTTCACACAGGAAACAGCTATGACCATGATTACGCCAAGCGCGCAATTAACCCTCA
CTAAAGGGAACAAAAGCTGGAGCTGCAAGCTTAATGTAGTCTTATGCAATACTCTTGTAGTCTTGCAACA
TGGTAACGATGAGTTAGCAACATGCCTTACAAGGAGAGAAAAAGCACCGTGCATGCCGATTGGTGGAAGT
AAGGTGGTACGATCGTGCCTTATTAGGAAGGCAACAGACGGGTCTGACATGGATTGGACGAACCACTGAA
TTGCCGCATTGCAGAGATATTGTATTTAAGTGCCTAGCTCGATACATAAACGGGTCTCTCTGGTTAGACC
AGATCTGAGCCTGGGAGCTCTCTGGCTAACTAGGGAACCCACTGCTTAAGCCTCAATAAAGCTTGCCTTG
AGTGCTTCAAGTAGTGTGTGCCCGTCTGTTGTGTGACTCTGGTAACTAGAGATCCCTCAGACCCTTTTAG
TCAGTGTGGAAAATCTCTAGCAGTGGCGCCCGAACAGGGACTTGAAAGCGAAAGGGAAACCAGAGGAGCT
CTCTCGACGCAGGACTCGGCTTGCTGAAGCGCGCACGGCAAGAGGCGAGGGGCGGCGACTGGTGAGTACG
CCAAAAATTTTGACTAGCGGAGGCTAGAAGGAGAGAGATGGGTGCGAGAGCGTCAGTATTAAGCGGGGGA
GAATTAGATCGCGATGGGAAAAAATTCGGTTAAGGCCAGGGGGAAAGAAAAAATATAAATTAAAACATAT
AGTATGGGCAAGCAGGGAGCTAGAACGATTCGCAGTTAATCCTGGCCTGTTAGAAACATCAGAAGGCTGT
AGACAAATACTGGGACAGCTACAACCATCCCTTCAGACAGGATCAGAAGAACTTAGATCATTATATAATA
CAGTAGCAACCCTCTATTGTGTGCATCAAAGGATAGAGATAAAAGACACCAAGGAAGCTTTAGACAAGAT
AGAGGAAGAGCAAAACAAAAGTAAGACCACCGCACAGCAAGCGGCCGCTGATCTTCAGACCTGGAGGAGG
AGATATGAGGGACAATTGGAGAAGTGAATTATATAAATATAAAGTAGTAAAAATTGAACCATTAGGAGTA
GCACCCACCAAGGCAAAGAGAAGAGTGGTGCAGAGAGAAAAAAGAGCAGTGGGAATAGGAGCTTTGTTCC
TTGGGTTCTTGGGAGCAGCAGGAAGCACTATGGGCGCAGCGTCAATGACGCTGACGGTACAGGCCAGACA
ATTATTGTCTGGTATAGTGCAGCAGCAGAACAATTTGCTGAGGGCTATTGAGGCGCAACAGCATCTGTTG
CAACTCACAGTCTGGGGCATCAAGCAGCTCCAGGCAAGAATCCTGGCTGTGGAAAGATACCTAAAGGATC
AACAGCTCCTGGGGATTTGGGGTTGCTCTGGAAAACTCATTTGCACCACTGCTGTGCCTTGGAATGCTAG
TTGGAGTAATAAATCTCTGGAACAGATTTGGAATCACACGACCTGGATGGAGTGGGACAGAGAAATTAAC
AATTACACAAGCTTAATACACTCCTTAATTGAAGAATCGCAAAACCAGCAAGAAAAGAATGAACAAGAAT
TATTGGAATTAGATAAATGGGCAAGTTTGTGGAATTGGTTTAACATAACAAATTGGCTGTGGTATATAAA
ATTATTCATAATGATAGTAGGAGGCTTGGTAGGTTTAAGAATAGTTTTTGCTGTACTTTCTATAGTGAAT
AGAGTTAGGCAGGGATATTCACCATTATCGTTTCAGACCCACCTCCCAACCCCGAGGGGACCCAGAGAGG
GCCTATTTCCCATGATTCCTTCATATTTGCATATACGATACAAGGCTGTTAGAGAGATAATTAGAATTAA
TTTGACTGTAAACACAAAGATATTAGTACAAAATACGTGACGTAGAAAGTAATAATTTCTTGGGTAGTTT
GCAGTTTTAAAATTATGTTTTAAAATGGACTATCATATGCTTACCGTAACTTGAAAGTATTTCGATTTCT
TGGCTTTATATATCTTGTGGAAAGGACGAAACACCGTGTGGGGAATAAGCCCCCAAGTTTTAGAGCTAGA
AATAGCAAGTTAAAATAAGGCTAGTCCGTTATCAACTTGAAAAAGTGGCACCGAGTCGGTGCTTTTTTAA
GCTTGGCGTAACTAGATCTTGAGACAAATGGCAGTATTCATCCACAATTTTAAAAGAAAAGGGGGGATTG
GGGGGTACAGTGCAGGGGAAAGAATAGTAGACATAATAGCAACAGACATACAAACTAAAGAATTACAAAA
ACAAATTACAAAAATTCAAAATTTTCGGGTTTATTACAGGGACAGCAGAGATCCACTTTGGCGCCGGCTC
GAGGGGG
Features (pLannotate 1.2.2; 29 found; start..end, strand, type, name):
     14..80      +  CDS            small t antigen (fragment): SV40 (simian virus 40) small t antigen
    106..317     +  promoter       EF-1α core promoter: core promoter for human elongation factor EF-1α
    318..1256    +  intron         EF-1α intron A: intron upstream of the start codon of human EF-1α
   1278..1877    +  CDS            PuroR (fragment): puromycin N-acetyltransferase; pac from Streptomyces; confers resistance to puromycin
   1893..2481    +  misc_feature   WPRE: woodchuck hepatitis virus posttranscriptional regulatory element
   2532..2551    +  misc_feature   cPPT/CTS (fragment): central polypurine tract and central termination sequence of HIV-1
   2553..2786    +  LTR            3' LTR (ΔU3): self-inactivating 3' long terminal repeat (LTR) from HIV-1
   2864..2985    +  polyA_signal   SV40 poly(A) signal: SV40 polyadenylation signal
   3025..3160    +  rep_origin     SV40 ori: SV40 origin of replication
   3181..3199    -  promoter       T7 promoter: promoter for bacteriophage T7 RNA polymerase
   3207..3362    +  CDS            lacZα (fragment): LacZα fragment of β-galactosidase; lacZ fragment
   3367..3795    +  rep_origin     f1 ori (sequence partly withheld): f1 bacteriophage origin of replication; arrow indicates direction of (+) strand synthesis
   3848..3952    +  promoter       AmpR promoter: bla
   3953..4813    +  CDS            AmpR: β-lactamase; bla; confers resistance to ampicillin, carbenicillin, and related antibiotics
   4984..5572    +  rep_origin     ori: high-copy-number ColE1/pMB1/pBR322/pUC origin of replication
   5755..5847    +  CDS            lacI (fragment): lac repressor; lacI; The lac repressor binds to the lac operator to inhibit transcription in E. coli. This inhibition can be relieved by adding lactose or isopropyl-β-D-thiogalactopyranoside (IPTG).
   5860..5881    +  protein_bind   CAP binding site: CAP binding activates transcription in the presence of cAMP. E. coli catabolite activator protein
   5896..5926    +  promoter       lac promoter: promoter for the E. coli lac operon
   5934..5950    +  protein_bind   lac operator: The lac repressor binds to the lac operator to inhibit transcription in E. coli. This inhibition can be relieved by adding lactose or isopropyl-β-D-thiogalactopyranoside (IPTG). lac repressor encoded by lacI
   5995..6013    +  promoter       T3 promoter: promoter for bacteriophage T3 RNA polymerase
   6041..6267    +  promoter       RSV promoter: Rous sarcoma virus enhancer/promoter
   6268..6448    +  LTR            5' LTR (truncated): truncated 5' long terminal repeat (LTR) from HIV-1
   6495..6620    +  misc_feature   HIV-1 Ψ: packaging signal of human immunodeficiency virus type 1
   6604..6967    +  CDS            HIV-1 gag (fragment): gag protein from human immunodeficiency virus 1; gag
   7113..7346    +  misc_feature   RRE: The Rev response element (RRE) of HIV-1 allows for Rev-dependent mRNA export from the nucleus to the cytoplasm.
   7723..7749    +  CDS            Rev (fragment): human immunodeficiency virus 1 (HIV-1) Rev protein; rev; enhances nuclear export of unspliced and incompletely spliced viral mRNAs
   7753..7993    +  promoter       U6 promoter: RNA polymerase III promoter for human U6 snRNA
   8023..8098    +  misc_RNA       gRNA scaffold: guide RNA scaffold for the Streptococcus pyogenes CRISPR/Cas9 system
   8154..8271    +  misc_feature   cPPT/CTS: central polypurine tract and central termination sequence of HIV-1
