[The description below was written by a language model from this plasmid's Addgene catalogue record and pLannotate feature annotations shown in this document.]
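Description:
IGF1R gRNA (BRDN0001148211) is a third-generation lentiviral guide RNA plasmid built on the lentiGuide-Puro backbone and designed to target the human IGF1R gene, which encodes the insulin-like growth factor 1 receptor tyrosine kinase. It is about 8.3 kb and is maintained in E. coli at high copy through a ColE1/pUC-type origin with ampicillin selection from the β-lactamase gene. The backbone also carries an f1 origin, an SV40 origin and poly(A) signal, and remnants of lac and phage promoter sequences that play no role in the payload.

The transfer cassette is framed by a chimeric 5' end, in which an RSV promoter drives a truncated HIV-1 5' LTR (making genomic RNA production Tat-independent), and a self-inactivating ΔU3 3' LTR. Between them lie the Ψ packaging signal with adjoining gag sequence, the Rev response element for nuclear export of the unspliced genome, and a cPPT/CTS that aids nuclear import in transduced cells. A human U6 RNA polymerase III promoter transcribes the IGF1R-specific spacer fused to the Streptococcus pyogenes Cas9 guide scaffold. Downstream, an EF-1α promoter with its intron A expresses puromycin N-acetyltransferase for selection of transduced mammalian cells, followed by a WPRE that enhances transcript stability and expression.

The plasmid does not encode Cas9, so it must be used with a separate Cas9 vector or in cells that already express the nuclease. It belongs to a human kinome gRNA collection associated with work on optimized sgRNA design, and it is suited to knocking out IGF1R in individual experiments or alongside other guides from that set.
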