Addgene plasmid #76690: IGF1R gRNA (BRDN0001148211)
Purpose: 3rd generation lentiviral gRNA plasmid targeting human IGF1R
Depositing lab: John Doench & David Root. Depositing organization: Broad Institute. Publication: Optimized sgRNA design to maximize activity and minimize off-target effects of CRISPR-Cas9. Doench JG, Fusi N, Sullender M, Hegde M, Vaimberg EW, Donovan KF, Smith I, Tothova Z, Wilen C, Orchard R, Virgin HW, Listgarten J, Root DE. Nat Biotechnol. 2016 Jan 18. doi: 10.1038/nbt.3437. PubMed 26780180.
Backbone
  Vector backbone: lentiGuide-Puro
  Backbone manufacturer: Zhang Lab (Addgene plasmid # 52963)
  Vector type: Mammalian Expression, Lentiviral, CRISPR
  Selectable markers: Puromycin
Growth in bacteria
  Bacterial resistance: Ampicillin, 100 μg/mL
  Growth temperature: 37°C
  Growth strain: DH5alpha
  Copy number: High Copy
Gene/Insert
  Gene/Insert name: IGF1R (alt names: IGF1R; NM_000875.4)
  gRNA/shRNA sequence: TGTGGGGAATAAGCCCCCAA
  Species: H. sapiens (human)
  Entrez Gene: IGF1R (a.k.a. CD221, IGFIR, IGFR, JTK13)
  Promoter: hU6
  Cloning method: Unknown
  Sequencing primers: 5′ U6-F; 3′ pS2-R
Terms and licenses: Academic/Nonprofit Terms; Industry Terms: Not Available to Industry
Depositor comments: The gRNA was designed to target the following Genbank reference sequence(s): NM_000875.4,NM_001291858.1. Note that this plasmid does NOT contain Cas9. It should be used in conjunction with lentiCas9-Blast (Addgene #52962) or otherwise with cell lines already expressing Cas9. Browse the full kinome gRNA library at http://www.addgene.org/pooled-library/broadgpp-human-kinome/ or visit http://www.broadinstitute.org/rnai/public/ for detailed protocols and information.
How to cite: IGF1R gRNA (BRDN0001148211) was a gift from John Doench & David Root (Addgene plasmid # 76690 ; http://n2t.net/addgene:76690 ; RRID:Addgene_76690)
