>Addgene plasmid #76690 | IGF1R gRNA (BRDN0001148211) | depositor partial sequence | sequence record 144150 | Target Sequence
TGTGGGGAATAAGCCCCCAA
