>Addgene plasmid #76690 | IGF1R gRNA (BRDN0001148211) | addgene partial sequence | sequence record 186313 | hU6-F
AGTAATAATTTCTTGGGTAGTTTGCAGTTTTAAAATTATGTTTTAAAATGGACTATCATATGCTTACCGT
AACTTGAAAGTATTTCGATTTCTTGGCTTTATATATCTTGTGGAAAGGACGAAACACCGTGTGGGGAATA
AGCCCCCAAGTTTTAGAGCTAGAAATAGCAAGTTAAAATAAGGCTAGTCCGTTATCAACTTGAAAAAGTG
GCACCGAGTCGGTGCTTTTTTAAGCTTGGCGTAACTAGATCTTGAGACAAATGGCAGTATTCATCCACAA
TTTTAAAAGAAAAGGGGGGATTGGGGGGTACAGTGCAGGGGAAAGAATAGTAGACATAATAGCAACAGAC
ATACAAACTAAAGAATTACAAAAACAAATTACAAAAATTCAAAATTTTCGGGTTTATTACAGGGACAGCA
GAGATCCACTTTGGCGCCGGCTCGAGGGGGCCCGGGTGCAAAGATGGATAAAGTTTTAAACAGAGAGGAA
TCTTTGCAGCTAATGGACCTTCTAGGTCTTGAAAGGAGTGGGAATTGGCTCCGGTGCCCGTCAGTGGGCA
GAGCGCACAT
